Addgene plasmid #29713: pET His6 ProteinG TEV LIC cloning vector (2P-T)
Purpose: (Empty Backbone)
Depositing lab: Scott Gradia. Depositing organization: University of California, Berkeley.
Backbone
  Vector backbone: pET
  Backbone size (bp): 4975
  Vector type: Bacterial Expression
Growth in bacteria
  Bacterial resistance: Ampicillin, 100 μg/mL
  Growth temperature: 37°C
  Growth strain: DH5alpha
  Copy number: Low Copy
Gene/Insert
  Gene/Insert name: None
  Tag / fusion protein: His6-ProteinG-TEV (N terminal on backbone)
  Cloning method: Restriction Enzyme; 5′ cloning site LIC site (destroyed during cloning); 3′ cloning site LIC site (destroyed during cloning)
  Sequencing primers: 5′ T7 forward; 3′ T7 reverse
Terms and licenses: Academic/Nonprofit Terms; Industry Terms: Not Available to Industry
Depositor comments: This plasmid is an empty vector. Your gene can be inserted with a LIC cloning protocol. All 2-series vectors work as single-expression vectors, as well as transfer vectors for our polycistronic system. The LIC cloning site is flanked by 5 pairs of restriction sites, so that your gene can easily be subcloned into our polycistronic destination vectors (2D, 2E, or 2Z). 2P-T has a TEV-cleavable N-terminal His6-Protein G fusion tag. Protein G can improve the expression and solubility of your target protein. To clone into this vector, add LIC v1 tags to the 5' end of your PCR primers. Forward - 5'TACTTCCAATCCAATGCA3' Reverse - 5'TTATCCACTTCCAATGTTATTA3' Linearize the plasmid with SspI and gel purify. When digesting the DNA with T4 polymerase, use dCTP for insert and dGTP for vector. More information on this vector can be found through http://qb3.berkeley.edu/qb3/macrolab/
How to cite: pET His6 ProteinG TEV LIC cloning vector (2P-T) was a gift from Scott Gradia (Addgene plasmid # 29713 ; http://n2t.net/addgene:29713 ; RRID:Addgene_29713)
