[The description below was written by a language model from this plasmid's Addgene catalogue record and pLannotate feature annotations shown in this document.]
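Description:
pET His6 ProteinG TEV LIC cloning vector (2P-T) is an empty 4,975 bp bacterial expression backbone of the pET family, designed to accept a gene of interest by ligation-independent cloning (LIC). It is propagated in E. coli under ampicillin selection, conferred by a β-lactamase gene with its own promoter. Replication depends on a ColE1/pBR322-type origin accompanied by the bom region and the rop gene, which is consistent with the low copy number stated in the record. The annotation also detects split fragments of the tetracycline resistance gene and its promoter. These appear to be pBR322 remnants interrupted by the expression cassette, and tetracycline is not listed as a selection.

The expression cassette runs from a T7 promoter through the phage T7 gene 10 ribosome binding site into an N-terminal fusion tag, and ends at a T7 terminator. No lac operator or lacI gene is annotated. Expression therefore requires a host that supplies T7 RNA polymerase. The tag consists of a 6xHis affinity tag, a fragment of streptococcal Protein G and a TEV protease recognition site. The histidine tag allows metal-affinity purification. According to the depositor, the Protein G domain can improve expression and solubility of the target. TEV cleavage allows the whole tag to be removed afterwards.

The LIC site lies downstream of the TEV site and is destroyed on insertion. It is flanked by five pairs of restriction sites, so the vector can be used for single-protein expression or as a transfer vector for subcloning the gene into the depositor's polycistronic co-expression destination vectors. A short match to a gene 10-derived solubility tag just before the terminator is probably residual pET sequence and not a functional fusion partner.
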