Features (pLannotate 1.2.2; 16 found; start..end, strand, type, name):
    104..208     +  promoter       AmpR promoter: bla
    209..1069    +  CDS            AmpR: β-lactamase; bla; confers resistance to ampicillin, carbenicillin, and related antibiotics
   1240..1828    +  rep_origin     ori: high-copy-number ColE1/pMB1/pBR322/pUC origin of replication
   2014..2156    -  misc_feature   bom: basis of mobility region from pBR322
   2258..2449    -  CDS            rop: Rop protein, which maintains plasmids at low copy number; rop
   2466..2846    +  CDS            YPB1_ECOLX: Protein predicted: Swiss-Prot protein existence level 4. From Escherichia coli.
   3088..3988    -  CDS            TcR (fragment): tetracycline efflux protein; tet; confers resistance to tetracycline
   4010..4028    +  promoter       T7 promoter: promoter for bacteriophage T7 RNA polymerase
   4117..4139    +  RBS            RBS: efficient ribosome binding site from bacteriophage T7 gene 10 (Olins and Rangwala, 1989)
   4159..4176    +  CDS            6xHis: 6xHis affinity tag
   4183..4368    +  CDS            spg (fragment) (sequence partly withheld): SPG1_STRSG - Experimental evidence at protein level: Swiss-Prot protein existence level 1. Binds to the constant Fc region of IgG with high affinity. From Streptococcus sp. group G.
   4366..4382    +  CDS            TEV site (fragment): tobacco etch virus (TEV) protease recognition and cleavage site
   4468..4517    +  CDS            SET1 (fragment): solubility-enhancement tag derived from T7 phage gene 10B
   4525..4572    +  terminator     T7 terminator: transcription terminator for bacteriophage T7 RNA polymerase
   4598..4890    -  CDS            TcR (fragment): tetracycline efflux protein; tet; confers resistance to tetracycline
   4938..4966    -  promoter       tet promoter: E. coli promoter for tetracycline efflux protein gene
>Addgene plasmid #29713 | pET His6 ProteinG TEV LIC cloning vector (2P-T) | depositor full sequence | sequence record 13803 | Author sequence
TTCTTGAAGACGAAAGGGCCTCGTGATACGCCTATTTTTATAGGTTAATGTCATGATAATAATGGTTTCT
TAGACGTCAGGTGGCACTTTTCGGGGAAATGTGCGCGGAACCCCTATTTGTTTATTTTTCTAAATACATT
CAAATATGTATCCGCTCATGAGACAATAACCCTGATAAATGCTTCAATAACATTGAAAAAGGAAGAGTAT
GAGTATTCAACATTTCCGTGTCGCCCTTATTCCCTTTTTTGCGGCATTTTGCCTTCCTGTTTTTGCTCAC
CCAGAAACGCTGGTGAAAGTAAAAGATGCTGAAGATCAGTTGGGTGCACGAGTGGGTTACATCGAACTGG
ATCTCAACAGCGGTAAGATCCTTGAGAGTTTTCGCCCCGAAGAACGTTTTCCAATGATGAGCACTTTTAA
AGTTCTGCTATGTGGCGCGGTATTATCCCGTGTTGACGCCGGGCAAGAGCAACTCGGTCGCCGCATACAC
TATTCTCAGAATGACTTGGTTGAGTACTCACCAGTCACAGAAAAGCATCTTACGGATGGCATGACAGTAA
GAGAATTATGCAGTGCTGCCATAACCATGAGTGATAACACTGCGGCCAACTTACTTCTGACAACGATCGG
AGGACCGAAGGAGCTAACCGCTTTTTTGCACAACATGGGGGATCATGTAACTCGCCTTGATCGTTGGGAA
CCGGAGCTGAATGAAGCCATACCAAACGACGAGCGTGACACCACGATGCCTGCAGCAATGGCAACAACGT
TGCGCAAACTATTAACTGGCGAACTACTTACTCTAGCTTCCCGGCAACAATTAATAGACTGGATGGAGGC
GGATAAAGTTGCAGGACCACTTCTGCGCTCGGCCCTTCCGGCTGGCTGGTTTATTGCTGATAAATCTGGA
GCCGGTGAGCGTGGGTCTCGCGGTATCATTGCAGCACTGGGGCCAGATGGTAAGCCCTCCCGTATCGTAG
TTATCTACACGACGGGGAGTCAGGCAACTATGGATGAACGAAATAGACAGATCGCTGAGATAGGTGCCTC
ACTGATTAAGCATTGGTAACTGTCAGACCAAGTTTACTCATATATACTTTAGATTGATTTAAAACTTCAT
TTTTAATTTAAAAGGATCTAGGTGAAGATCCTTTTTGATAATCTCATGACCAAAATCCCTTAACGTGAGT
TTTCGTTCCACTGAGCGTCAGACCCCGTAGAAAAGATCAAAGGATCTTCTTGAGATCCTTTTTTTCTGCG
CGTAATCTGCTGCTTGCAAACAAAAAAACCACCGCTACCAGCGGTGGTTTGTTTGCCGGATCAAGAGCTA
CCAACTCTTTTTCCGAAGGTAACTGGCTTCAGCAGAGCGCAGATACCAAATACTGTCCTTCTAGTGTAGC
CGTAGTTAGGCCACCACTTCAAGAACTCTGTAGCACCGCCTACATACCTCGCTCTGCTAATCCTGTTACC
AGTGGCTGCTGCCAGTGGCGATAAGTCGTGTCTTACCGGGTTGGACTCAAGACGATAGTTACCGGATAAG
GCGCAGCGGTCGGGCTGAACGGGGGGTTCGTGCACACAGCCCAGCTTGGAGCGAACGACCTACACCGAAC
TGAGATACCTACAGCGTGAGCTATGAGAAAGCGCCACGCTTCCCGAAGGGAGAAAGGCGGACAGGTATCC
GGTAAGCGGCAGGGTCGGAACAGGAGAGCGCACGAGGGAGCTTCCAGGGGGAAACGCCTGGTATCTTTAT
AGTCCTGTCGGGTTTCGCCACCTCTGACTTGAGCGTCGATTTTTGTGATGCTCGTCAGGGGGGCGGAGCC
TATGGAAAAACGCCAGCAACGCGGCCTTTTTACGGTTCCTGGCCTTTTGCTGGCCTTTTGCTCACATGTT
CTTTCCTGCGTTATCCCCTGATTCTGTGGATAACCGTATTACCGCCTTTGAGTGAGCTGATACCGCTCGC
CGCAGCCGAACGACCGAGCGCAGCGAGTCAGTGAGCGAGGAAGCGGAAGAGCGCCTGATGCGGTATTTTC
TCCTTACGCATCTGTGCGGTATTTCACACCGCATATATGGTGCACTCTCAGTACAATCTGCTCTGATGCC
GCATAGTTAAGCCAGTATACACTCCGCTATCGCTACGTGACTGGGTCATGGCTGCGCCCCGACACCCGCC
AACACCCGCTGACGCGCCCTGACGGGCTTGTCTGCTCCCGGCATCCGCTTACAGACAAGCTGTGACCGTC
TCCGGGAGCTGCATGTGTCAGAGGTTTTCACCGTCATCACCGAAACGCGCGAGGCAGCTGCGGTAAAGCT
CATCAGCGTGGTCGTGAAGCGATTCACAGATGTCTGCCTGTTCATCCGCGTCCAGCTCGTTGAGTTTCTC
CAGAAGCGTTAATGTCTGGCTTCTGATAAAGCGGGCCATGTTAAGGGCGGTTTTTTCCTGTTTGGTCACT
GATGCCTCCGTGTAAGGGGGATTTCTGTTCATGGGGGTAATGATACCGATGAAACGAGAGAGGATGCTCA
CGATACGGGTTACTGATGATGAACATGCCCGGTTACTGGAACGTTGTGAGGGTAAACAACTGGCGGTATG
GATGCGGCGGGACCAGAGAAAAATCACTCAGGGTCAATGCCAGCGCTTCGTTAATACAGATGTAGGTGTT
CCACAGGGTAGCCAGCAGCATCCTGCGATGCAGATCCGGAACATAATGGTGCAGGGCGCTGACTTCCGCG
TTTCCAGACTTTACGAAACACGGAAACCGAAGACCATTCATGTTGTTGCTCAGGTCGCAGACGTTTTGCA
GCAGCAGTCGCTTCACGTTCGCTCGCGTATCGGTGATTCATTCTGCTAACCAGTAAGGCAACCCCGCCAG
CCTAGCCGGGTCCTCAACGACAGGAGCACGATCATGCGCACCCGTGGCCAGGACCCAACGCTGCCCGAGA
TGCGCCGCGTGCGGCTGCTGGAGATGGCGGACGCGATGGATATGTTCTGCCAAGGGTTGGTTTGCGCATT
CACAGTTCTCCGCAAGAATTGATTGGCTCCAATTCTTGGAGTGGTGAATCCGTTAGCGAGGTGCCGCCGG
CTTCCATTCAGGTCGAGGTGGCCCGGCTCCATGCACCGCGACGCAACGCGGGGAGGCAGACAAGGTATAG
GGCGGCGCCTACAATCCATGCCAACCCGTTCCATGTGCTCGCCGAGGCGGCATAAATCGCCGTGACGATC
AGCGGTCCAGTGATCGAAGTTAGGCTGGTAAGAGCCGCGAGCGATCCTTGAAGCTGTCCCTGATGGTCGT
CATCTACCTGCCTGGACAGCATGGCCTGCAACGCGGGCATCCCGATGCCGCCGGAAGCGAGAAGAATCAT
AATGGGGAAGGCCATCCAGCCTCGCGTCGCGAACGCCAGCAAGACGTAGCCCAGCGCGTCGGCCGCCATG
CCGGCGATAATGGCCTGCTTCTCGCCGAAACGTTTGGTGGCGGGACCAGTGACGAAGGCTTGAGCGAGGG
CGTGCAAGATTCCGAATACCGCAAGCGACAGGCCGATCATCGTCGCGCTCCAGCGAAAGCGGTCCTCGCC
GAAAATGACCCAGAGCGCTGCCGGCACCTGTCCTACGAGTTGCATGATAAAGAAGACAGTCATAAGTGCG
GCGACGATAGTCATGCCCCGCGCCCACCGGAAGGAGCTGACTGGGTTGAAGGCTCTCAAGGGCATCGGTC
GACGCTCTCCCTTATGCGACTCCTGCATTAGGAAGCAGCCCAGTAGTAGGTTGAGGCCGTTGAGCACCGC
CGCCGCAAGGAATGGTGCATGCAAGGAGATGGCGCCCAACAGTCCCCCGGCCACGGGGCCTGCCACCATA
CCCACGCCGAAACAAGCGCTCATGAGCCCGAAGTGGCGAGCCCGATCTTCCCCATCGGTGATGTCGGCGA
TATAGGCGCCAGCAACCGCACCTGTGGCGCCGGTGATGCCGGCCACGATGCGTCCGGCGTAGAGGATCGA
GATCTCGATCCCGCGAAATTAATACGACTCACTATAGGGAGACCACAACGGTTTCCCTCTAGTGCCGGCT
CCGGAGAGCTCTTTAATTAAGCGGCCGCCCTGCAGGACTCGAGTTCTAGAAATAATTTTGTTTAACTTTA
AGAAGGAGATATACATATGAAATCTTCTCACCATCACCATCACCATGGTTCTTCTATGACT
[165 nt withheld, positions 4192-4356]
GGGATCGAGGAAAACCTGTACTTCCAATCCAATATTGGAAGTGGATAACGGATCCGCGATCGCGGCGCGC
CACCTGGTGGCCGGCCGGTACCACGCGTGCGCGCTGATCCGGCTGCTAACAAAGCCCGAAAGGAAGCTGA
GTTGGCTGCTGCCACCGCTGAGCAATAACTAGCATAACCCCTTGGGGCCTCTAAACGGGTCTTGAGGGGT
TTTTTGCTGAAAGGAGGAACTATATCCGGATATCCACAGGACGGGTGTGGTCGCCATGATCGCGTAGTCG
ATAGTGGCTCCAAGTAGCGAAGCGAGCAGGACTGGGCGGCGGCCAAAGCGGTCGGACAGTGCTCCGAGAA
CGGGTGCGCATAGAAATTGCATCAACGCATATAGCGCTAGCAGCACGCCATAGTGACTGGCGATGCTGTC
GGAATGGACGATATCCCGCAAGAGGCCCGGCAGTACCGGCATAACCAAGCCTATGCCTACAGCATCCAGG
GTGACGGTGCCGAGGATGACGATGAGCGCATTGTTAGATTTCATACACGGTGCCTGACTGCGTTAGCAAT
TTAACTGTGATAAACTACCGCATTAAAGCTTATCGATGATAAGCTGTCAAACATGAGAA
