>Addgene plasmid #29713 | pET His6 ProteinG TEV LIC cloning vector (2P-T) | addgene partial sequence | sequence record 35233 | 29713 with pBRrevBam
GGCCACGATGCGTCCGGCGTAGAGGATCGAGATCTCGATCCCGCGAAATTAATACGACTCACTATAGGGA
GACCACAACGGTTTCCCTCTAGTGCCGGCTCCGGAGAGCTCTTTAATTAAGCGGCCGCCCTGCAGGACTC
GAGTTCTAGAAATAATTTTGTTTAACTTTAAGAAGGAGATATACATATGAAATCTTCTCACCATCACCAT
CACCATGGTTCTTCTATGACT
[165 nt withheld, positions 232-396]
GGGATCGAGGAAAACCTGTACTTCCAATCCAATATTGGAAGTGGATAACGGATCCGCGATCGCGGCGCGC
CACCTGGTGGCCGGCCGGTACCACGCGTGCGCGCTGATCCGGCTGCTAACAAAGCCCGAAAGGAAGCTGA
GTTGGCTGCTGCCACCGCTGAGCAATAACTAGCATAACCCCTTGGGGCCTCTAAACGGGTCTTGAGGGGT
TTTTTGCTGAAAGGAGGAACTATATCCGGATATCCACAGGACGGGTGTGGTCGCCATGATCGCGTAGTCG
ATAGTGGCTCCAAGTAGCGAAGCGAGCAGGACTGGGCGGCGGCCAAAGCGGTCGGACAGTGCTCCGAGAA
CGGGTGCGCATAGAAATTGCATCAACGCATATAGCGCTAGCAGCACGCCATAGTGACTGGCGATGCTGTC
GGAATGGACGATATCCCGC
